>Addgene plasmid #213225 | CYSLTR1-DuET | addgene full sequence | sequence record 430787 | Addgene NGS Result
CCCGTCGTGTAGATAACTACGATACGGGAGGGCTTACCATCTGGCCCCAGTGCTGCAATGATACCGCGAG
ACCCACGCTCACCGGCTCCAGATTTATCAGCAATAAACCAGCCAGCCGGAAGGGCCGAGCGCAGAAGTGG
TCCTGCAACTTTATCCGCCTCCATCCAGTCTATTAATTGTTGCCGGGAAGCTAGAGTAAGTAGTTCGCCA
GTTAATAGTTTGCGCAACGTTGTTGCCATTGCTACAGGCATCGTGGTGTCACGCTCGTCGTTTGGTATGG
CTTCATTCAGCTCCGGTTCCCAACGATCAAGGCGAGTTACATGATCCCCCATGTTGTGCAAAAAAGCGGT
TAGCTCCTTCGGTCCTCCGATCGTTGTCAGAAGTAAGTTGGCCGCAGTGTTATCACTCATGGTTATGGCA
GCACTGCATAATTCTCTTACTGTCATGCCATCCGTAAGATGCTTTTCTGTGACTGGTGAGTACTCAACCA
AGTCATTCTGAGAATAGTGTATGCGGCGACCGAGTTGCTCTTGCCCGGCGTCAATACGGGATAATACCGC
GCCACATAGCAGAACTTTAAAAGTGCTCATCATTGGAAAACGTTCTTCGGGGCGAAAACTCTCAAGGATC
TTACCGCTGTTGAGATCCAGTTCGATGTAACCCACTCGTGCACCCAACTGATCTTCAGCATCTTTTACTT
TCACCAGCGTTTCTGGGTGAGCAAAAACAGGAAGGCAAAATGCCGCAAAAAAGGGAATAAGGGCGACACG
GAAATGTTGAATACTCATACTCTTCCTTTTTCAATATTATTGAAGCATTTATCAGGGTTATTGTCTCATG
AGCGGATACATATTTGAATGTATTTAGAAAAATAAACAAATAGGGGTTCCGCGCACATTTCCCCGAAAAG
TGCCACCTGACGTCGACGGATCGGGAGATCTCCCGATCCCCTATGGTGCACTCTCAGTACAATCTGCTCT
GATGCCGCATAGTTAAGCCAGTATCTGCTCCCTGCTTGTGTGTTGGAGGTCGCTGAGTAGTGCGCGAGCA
AAATTTAAGCTACAACAAGGCAAGGCTTGACCGACATTTGCATGAAGAATCTGCTTAGGGTTAGGCGTTT
TGCGCTGCTTCGCGATGTACGGGCCAGATATACGCGTTGACATTGATTATTGACTAGTTATTAATAGTAA
TCAATTACGGGGTCATTAGTTCATAGCCCATATATGGAGTTCCGCGTTACATAACTTACGGTAAATGGCC
CGCCTGGCTGACCGCCCAACGACCCCCGCCCATTGACGTCAATAATGACGTATGTTCCCATAGTAACGCC
AATAGGGACTTTCCATTGACGTCAATGGGTGGAGTATTTACGGTAAACTGCCCACTTGGCAGTACATCAA
GTGTATCATATGCCAAGTACGCCCCCTATTGACGTCAATGACGGTAAATGGCCCGCCTGGCATTATGCCC
AGTACATGACCTTATGGGACTTTCCTACTTGGCAGTACATCTACGTATTAGTCATCGCTATTACCATGGT
GATGCGGTTTTGGCAGTACATCAATGGGCGTGGATAGCGGTTTGACTCACGGGGATTTCCAAGTCTCCAC
CCCATTGACGTCAATGGGAGTTTGTTTTGGCACCAAAATCAACGGGACTTTCCAAAATGTCGTAACAACT
CCGCCCCATTGACGCAAATGGGCGGTAGGCGTGTACGGTGGGAGGTCTATATAAGCAGAGCTCTCTGGCT
AACTAGAGAACCCACTGCTTACTGGCTTATCGAAATTAATACGACTCACTATAGGGAGACCCAAGCTGGC
TAGCGTTTAAACTTAAGCTTAGCGCCACCATGAAGACGATCATCGCCCTGAGCTACATCTTCTGCCTGGT
ATTCGCCGACTACAAGGACGATGATGACGCCAGCATCGATATGGACGAAACGGGGAATCTCACAGTGTCA
AGCGCCACTTGCCACGACACAATCGACGATTTTCGGAATCAGGTGTACAGCACTCTGTACAGTATGATCA
GTGTAGTGGGTTTTTTTGGCAATGGGTTCGTACTGTATGTACTCATCAAGACCTACCATAAGAAATCTGC
ATTTCAAGTGTACATGATCAACTTGGCTGTGGCTGACCTGCTTTGCGTGTGTACCCTCCCCCTCCGGGTG
GTTTATTACGTCCACAAAGGTATCTGGCTGTTCGGAGACTTTCTGTGTAGGCTGTCCACATACGCCCTCT
ACGTGAACCTGTACTGCTCAATTTTTTTCATGACTGCCATGTCTTTCTTCAGGTGCATCGCCATCGTATT
TCCAGTCCAAAACATTAACTTGGTGACGCAGAAAAAAGCGAGATTCGTTTGCGTTGGGATTTGGATCTTC
GTCATTCTGACTTCCTCCCCATTCCTGATGGCTAAGCCCCAAAAGGACGAAAAAAACAACACAAAATGTT
TTGAGCCTCCTCAGGACAACCAGACGAAAAACCACGTGCTCGTGCTCCACTATGTGTCCCTGTTTGTCGG
GTTTATTATCCCCTTCGTGATCATAATTGTCTGTTACACTATGATAATCCTGACACTGTTGAAGAAGAGC
ATGAAGAAAAACCTGAGCTCCCATAAAAAAGCAATAGGCATGATCATGGTTGTCACTGCAGCCTTTCTCG
TGAGCTTCATGCCGTATCACATCCAACGCACTATTCACCTGCACTTCCTCCACAATGAGACGAAGCCCTG
CGATTCCGTGCTGAGAATGCAGAAAAGCGTAGTAATAACCCTGAGCTTGGCAGCTAGCAATTGCTGCTTC
GATCCATTGCTCTATTTCTTTTCTGGTGGGAATTTTAGGAAGCGGCTTAGCACCTTCCGAAAGCACTCCC
TGAGTAGCGTCACGTACGTCCCTAGAAAGAAAGCATCCCTGCCCGAGAAAGGTGAGGAAATTTGTAAGGT
CATCGATACCGGTGGACGCACCGGTGAATTCGATGAGGCCAGCACCACCGTGTCTAAGACCGAGACTTCT
CAGGTGGCCCCTGCCTAACTCGAGTCTAGAGGGCCCGTTTAAACCCGCTGATCAGCCTCGACTGTGCCTT
CTAGTTGCCAGCCATCTGTTGTTTGCCCCTCCCCCGTGCCTTCCTTGACCCTGGAAGGTGCCACTCCCAC
TGTCCTTTCCTAATAAAATGAGGAAATTGCATCGCATTGTCTGAGTAGGTGTCATTCTATTCTGGGGGGT
GGGGTGGGGCAGGACAGCAAGGGGGAGGATTGGGAAGACAATAGCAGGCATGCTGGGGATGCGGTGGGCT
CTATGGCTTCTGAGGCGGAAAGAACCAGCTGGGGCTCTAGGGGGTATCCCC
[124 nt withheld, positions 3342-3465]
C
[91 nt withheld, positions 3467-3557]
A
[49 nt withheld, positions 3559-3607]
CCTTTGACGTTGGAGTCCACGTTCTTT
[37 nt withheld, positions 3635-3671]
ACCCTATCTCGGTCTATTCTTTTGATTTATAAGGGATTTTGCCGATTTCGGCCTATTGGTTAAAAAATGA
GCTGATTTAACAAAAATTTAACGCGAATTAATTCTGTGGAATGTGTGTCAGTTAGGGTGTGGAAAGTCCC
CAGGCTCCCCAGCAGGCAGAAGTATGCAAAGCATGCATCTCAATTAGTCAGCAACCAGGTGTGGAAAGTC
CCCAGGCTCCCCAGCAGGCAGAAGTATGCAAAGCATGCATCTCAATTAGTCAGCAACCATAGTCCCGCCC
CTAACTCCGCCCATCCCGCCCCTAACTCCGCCCAGTTCCGCCCATTCTCCGCCCCATGGCTGACTAATTT
TTTTTATTTATGCAGAGGCCGAGGCCGCCTCTGCCTCTGAGCTATTCCAGAAGTAGTGAGGAGGCTTTTT
TGGAGGCCTAGGCTTTTGCAAAAAGCTCCCGGGAGCTTGTATATCCATTTTCGGATCTGATCAAGAGACA
GGATGAGGATCGTTTCGCATGATTGAACAAGATGGATTGCACGCAGGTTCTCCGGCCGCTTGGGTGGAGA
GGCTATTCGGCTATGACTGGGCACAACAGACAATCGGCTGCTCTGATGCCGCCGTGTTCCGGCTGTCAGC
GCAGGGGCGCCCGGTTCTTTTTGTCAAGACCGACCTGTCCGGTGCCCTGAATGAACTGCAGGACGAGGCA
GCGCGGCTATCGTGGCTGGCCACGACGGGCGTTCCTTGCGCAGCTGTGCTCGACGTTGTCACTGAAGCGG
GAAGGGACTGGCTGCTATTGGGCGAAGTGCCGGGGCAGGATCTCCTGTCATCTCACCTTGCTCCTGCCGA
GAAAGTATCCATCATGGCTGATGCAATGCGGCGGCTGCATACGCTTGATCCGGCTACCTGCCCATTCGAC
CACCAAGCGAAACATCGCATCGAGCGAGCACGTACTCGGATGGAAGCCGGTCTTGTCGATCAGGATGATC
TGGACGAAGAGCATCAGGGGCTCGCGCCAGCCGAACTGTTCGCCAGGCTCAAGGCGCGCATGCCCGACGG
CGAGGATCTCGTCGTGACCCATGGCGATGCCTGCTTGCCGAATATCATGGTGGAAAATGGCCGCTTTTCT
GGATTCATCGACTGTGGCCGGCTGGGTGTGGCGGACCGCTATCAGGACATAGCGTTGGCTACCCGTGATA
TTGCTGAAGAGCTTGGCGGCGAATGGGCTGACCGCTTCCTCGTGCTTTACGGTATCGCCGCTCCCGATTC
GCAGCGCATCGCCTTCTATCGCCTTCTTGACGAGTTCTTCTGAGCGGGACTCTGGGGTTCGAAATGACCG
ACCAAGCGACGCCCAACCTGCCATCACGAGATTTCGATTCCACCGCCGCCTTCTATGAAAGGTTGGGCTT
CGGAATCGTTTTCCGGGACGCCGGCTGGATGATCCTCCAGCGCGGGGATCTCATGCTGGAGTTCTTCGCC
CACCCCAACTTGTTTATTGCAGCTTATAATGGTTACAAATAAAGCAATAGCATCACAAATTTCACAAATA
AAGCATTTTTTTCACTGCATTCTAGTTGTGGTTTGTCCAAACTCATCAATGTATCTTATCATGTCTGTAT
ACCGTCGACCTCTAGCTAGAGCTTGGCGTAATCATGGTCATAGCTGTTTCCTGTGTGAAATTGTTATCCG
CTCACAATTCCACACAACATACGAGCCGGAAGCATAAAGTGTAAAGCCTGGGGTGCCTAATGAGTGAGCT
AACTCACATTAATTGCGTTGCGCTCACTGCCCGCTTTCCAGTCGGGAAACCTGTCGTGCCAGCTGCATTA
ATGAATCGGCCAACGCGCGGGGAGAGGCGGTTTGCGTATTGGGCGCTCTTCCGCTTCCTCGCTCACTGAC
TCGCTGCGCTCGGTCGTTCGGCTGCGGCGAGCGGTATCAGCTCACTCAAAGGCGGTAATACGGTTATCCA
CAGAATCAGGGGATAACGCAGGAAAGAACATGTGAGCAAAAGGCCAGCAAAAGGCCAGGAACCGTAAAAA
GGCCGCGTTGCTGGCGTTTTTCCATAGGCTCCGCCCCCCTGACGAGCATCACAAAAATCGACGCTCAAGT
CAGAGGTGGCGAAACCCGACAGGACTATAAAGATACCAGGCGTTTCCCCCTGGAAGCTCCCTCGTGCGCT
CTCCTGTTCCGACCCTGCCGCTTACCGGATACCTGTCCGCCTTTCTCCCTTCGGGAAGCGTGGCGCTTTC
TCATAGCTCACGCTGTAGGTATCTCAGTTCGGTGTAGGTCGTTCGCTCCAAGCTGGGCTGTGTGCACGAA
CCCCCCGTTCAGCCCGACCGCTGCGCCTTATCCGGTAACTATCGTCTTGAGTCCAACCCGGTAAGACACG
ACTTATCGCCACTGGCAGCAGCCACTGGTAACAGGATTAGCAGAGCGAGGTATGTAGGCGGTGCTACAGA
GTTCTTGAAGTGGTGGCCTAACTACGGCTACACTAGAAGAACGGTATTTGGTATCTGCGCTCTGCTGAAG
CCAGTTACCTTCGGAAAAAGAGTTGGTAGCTCTTGATCCGGCAAACAAACCACCGCTGGTAGCGGTGGTT
TTTTTGTTTGCAAGCAGCAGATTACGCGCAGAAAAAAAGGATCTCAAGAAGATCCTTTGATCTTTTCTAC
GGGGTCTGACGCTCAGTGGAACGAAAACTCACGTTAAGGGATTTTGGTCATGAGATTATCAAAAAGGATC
TTCACCTAGATCCTTTTAAATTAAAAATGAAGTTTTAAATCAATCTAAAGTATATATGAGTAAACTTGGT
CTGACAGTTACCAATGCTTAATCAGTGAGGCACCTATCTCAGCGATCTGTCTATTTCGTTCATCCATAGT
TGCCTGACTC
Features (pLannotate 1.2.2; 21 found; start..end, strand, type, name):
    789..893     -  promoter       AmpR promoter: bla
    952..1004    -  misc_feature   bom (fragment): basis of mobility region from pBR322
   1159..1538    +  enhancer       CMV enhancer: human cytomegalovirus immediate early enhancer
   1539..1742    +  promoter       CMV promoter: human cytomegalovirus (CMV) immediate early promoter
   1738..1771    +  LTR            5' LTR (truncated) (fragment): truncated 5' long terminal repeat (LTR) from HIV-1
   1787..1805    +  promoter       T7 promoter: promoter for bacteriophage T7 RNA polymerase
   1898..1918    +  CDS            3xFLAG (fragment): three tandem FLAG® epitope tags
   1931..2941    +  CDS            CYSLTR1: CLTR1_HUMAN - Also known as CYSLT1. Experimental evidence at protein level: Swiss-Prot protein existence level 1. Receptor for cysteinyl leukotrienes mediating bronchoconstriction of individuals with and without asthma. Stimulation by LTD4 results in the contraction and proliferation of smooth muscle, edema, eosinophil migration and damage to the mucus layer in the lung. This response is mediated via a G-protein that activates a phosphatidylinositol-calcium second messenger system. The rank order of affinities for the leukotrienes is LTD4 >> LTE4 = LTC4 >> LTB4. From Homo sapiens (Human).
   3072..3296    +  polyA_signal   bGH poly(A) signal: bovine growth hormone polyadenylation signal
   3300..3321    +  promoter       SV40 promoter (fragment): SV40 enhancer and early promoter
   3342..3770    +  rep_origin     f1 ori (sequence partly withheld): f1 bacteriophage origin of replication; arrow indicates direction of (+) strand synthesis
   3784..4113    +  promoter       SV40 promoter: SV40 enhancer and early promoter
   4180..4971    +  CDS            neo: KKA2_KLEPN - Also known as kan, nptII. Experimental evidence at protein level: Swiss-Prot protein existence level 1. Resistance to kanamycin, neomycin, paromomycin, ribostamycin, butirosin and gentamicin B. From Klebsiella pneumoniae.
   4995..5153    +  CDS            ble (fragment): BLE_KLEPN - Experimental evidence at protein level: Swiss-Prot protein existence level 1. Binding protein with a strong affinity to the bleomycin family of antibiotics. Binds to CL990; an antimitotic-antibiotic compound. From Klebsiella pneumoniae.
   5148..5269    +  polyA_signal   SV40 poly(A) signal: SV40 polyadenylation signal
   5342..5358    -  protein_bind   lac operator: The lac repressor binds to the lac operator to inhibit transcription in E. coli. This inhibition can be relieved by adding lactose or isopropyl-β-D-thiogalactopyranoside (IPTG). lac repressor encoded by lacI
   5366..5396    -  promoter       lac promoter: promoter for the E. coli lac operon
   5411..5432    -  protein_bind   CAP binding site: CAP binding activates transcription in the presence of cAMP. E. coli catabolite activator protein
   5445..5537    -  CDS            lacI (fragment): lac repressor; lacI; The lac repressor binds to the lac operator to inhibit transcription in E. coli. This inhibition can be relieved by adding lactose or isopropyl-β-D-thiogalactopyranoside (IPTG).
   5720..6308    -  rep_origin     ori: high-copy-number ColE1/pMB1/pBR322/pUC origin of replication
   6479..788     -  CDS            AmpR (across the origin): β-lactamase; bla; confers resistance to ampicillin, carbenicillin, and related antibiotics
