[The description below was written by a language model from this plasmid's Addgene catalogue record and pLannotate feature annotations shown in this document.]
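Description:
CYSLTR1-DuET is a mammalian expression plasmid built on the pcDNA 3.1 (+) backbone that carries the human cysteinyl leukotriene receptor 1 (CYSLTR1), a class A GPCR of the leukotriene receptor family. It is maintained in E. coli as a high-copy plasmid through a ColE1/pUC-type origin and is selected with ampicillin via the β-lactamase gene. An f1 origin is also present. For selection in mammalian cells, the backbone provides a neomycin phosphotransferase cassette driven by the SV40 enhancer/early promoter and terminated by an SV40 polyadenylation signal. The short annotated hits to ble, lacI, bom and an HIV-1 LTR are fragmentary matches within backbone sequence rather than functional elements.

The receptor open reading frame sits downstream of the human CMV immediate early enhancer and promoter, which drive strong constitutive transcription in mammalian cells, and is followed by the bovine growth hormone polyadenylation signal. A T7 promoter between the CMV promoter and the insert allows in vitro transcription. In the DuET design, the receptor is preceded by a cleavable hemagglutinin signal peptide and an N-terminal FLAG epitope, and it ends with a C-terminal 1D4 epitope. The feature table detects the FLAG sequence just upstream of the CYSLTR1 coding region, but it does not annotate the signal peptide or the 1D4 tag, which are known only from the catalogue description. The insert was assembled by Gibson cloning. The two tags give independent handles at each end of the receptor for capture and detection. The construct is intended for GPCR expression in mammalian cells and for proteomics work, and the associated publication concerns multiplexed selectivity screening of anti-GPCR antibodies.
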