Addgene plasmid #213225: CYSLTR1-DuET
Purpose: The DuET construct encodes the named human GPCR engineered with a cleaved hemagglutinin signal peptide, a 5' FLAG and a 3' 1D4 epitope tag optimized for expression in mammalian cells and proteomics studies.
Depositing lab: Thomas Sakmar. Depositing organization: Rockefeller University. Publication: Multiplexed selectivity screening of anti-GPCR antibodies. Dahl L, Kotliar IB, Bendes A, Dodig-Crnkovic T, Fromm S, Elofsson A, Uhlen M, Sakmar TP, Schwenk JM. Sci Adv. 2023 May 3;9(18):eadf9297. doi: 10.1126/sciadv.adf9297. Epub 2023 May 3. PubMed 37134173.
Backbone
  Vector backbone: pcDNA 3.1 (+)
  Vector type: Mammalian Expression
Growth in bacteria
  Bacterial resistance: Ampicillin, 100 μg/mL
  Growth temperature: 37°C
  Growth strain: DH5alpha
  Copy number: High Copy
Gene/Insert
  Gene/Insert name: CYSLTR1 (alt names: Cysteinyl leukotriene receptor 1; CysLT(1), CysLT1, CYSLT1R, cltr1)
  Species: H. sapiens (human)
  Entrez Gene: CYSLTR1 (a.k.a. CYSLT1, CYSLT1R, CYSLTR, HMTMF81)
  Promoter: CMV, T7
  Tag / fusion protein: FLAG (N terminal on insert); 1D4 (C terminal on insert)
  Cloning method: Gibson Cloning
Terms and licenses: Academic/Nonprofit Terms; Industry Terms: Not Available to Industry
Depositor comments: Class: A, Family: Leukotriene. Ensembl ID: ENSG00000173198, Uniprot ID: Q9Y271
How to cite: CYSLTR1-DuET was a gift from Thomas Sakmar (Addgene plasmid # 213225 ; http://n2t.net/addgene:213225 ; RRID:Addgene_213225)
